>Addgene plasmid #112863 | pAAV2/7 | addgene full sequence | sequence record 364707 | Addgene NGS Result
GTAACGCCAGGGTTTTCCCAGTCACGACGTTGTAAAACGACGGCCAGTGAGCGCGCGTAATACGACTCAC
TATAGGGCGAATTGGGTACCGGGCCCCCCCTCGATCGAGGTCGACGGTATCGGGGGAGCTCGCAGGGTCT
CCATTTTGAAGCGGGAGGTTTGAACGCGCAGCCGCCATGCCGGGGTTTTACGAGATTGTGATTAAGGTCC
CCAGCGACCTTGACGAGCATCTGCCCGGCATTTCTGACAGCTTTGTGAACTGGGTGGCCGAGAAGGAATG
GGAGTTGCCGCCAGATTCTGACATGGATCTGAATCTGATTGAGCAGGCACCCCTGACCGTGGCCGAGAAG
CTGCAGCGCGACTTTCTGACGGAATGGCGCCGTGTGAGTAAGGCCCCGGAGGCTCTTTTCTTTGTGCAAT
TTGAGAAGGGAGAGAGCTACTTCCACATGCACGTGCTCGTGGAAACCACCGGGGTGAAATCCATGGTTTT
GGGACGTTTCCTGAGTCAGATTCGCGAAAAACTGATTCAGAGAATTTACCGCGGGATCGAGCCGACTTTG
CCAAACTGGTTCGCGGTCACAAAGACCAGAAATGGCGCCGGAGGCGGGAACAAGGTGGTGGATGAGTGCT
ACATCCCCAATTACTTGCTCCCCAAAACCCAGCCTGAGCTCCAGTGGGCGTGGACTAATATGGAACAGTA
TTTAAGCGCCTGTTTGAATCTCACGGAGCGTAAACGGTTGGTGGCGCAGCATCTGACGCACGTGTCGCAG
ACGCAGGAGCAGAACAAAGAGAATCAGAATCCCAATTCTGATGCGCCGGTGATCAGATCAAAAACTTCAG
CCAGGTACATGGAGCTGGTCGGGTGGCTCGTGGACAAGGGGATTACCTCGGAGAAGCAGTGGATCCAGGA
GGACCAGGCCTCATACATCTCCTTCAATGCGGCCTCCAACTCGCGGTCCCAAATCAAGGCTGCCTTGGAC
AATGCGGGAAAGATTATGAGCCTGACTAAAACCGCCCCCGACTACCTGGTGGGCCAGCAGCCCGTGGAGG
ACATTTCCAGCAATCGGATTTATAAAATTTTGGAACTAAACGGGTACGATCCCCAATATGCGGCTTCCGT
CTTTCTGGGATGGGCCACGAAAAAGTTCGGCAAGAGGAACACCATCTGGCTGTTTGGGCCTGCAACTACC
GGGAAGACCAACATCGCGGAGGCCATAGCCCACACTGTGCCCTTCTACGGGTGCGTAAACTGGACCAATG
AGAACTTTCCCTTCAACGACTGTGTCGACAAGATGGTGATCTGGTGGGAGGAGGGGAAGATGACCGCCAA
GGTCGTGGAGTCGGCCAAAGCCATTCTCGGAGGAAGCAAGGTGCGCGTGGACCAGAAATGCAAGTCCTCG
GCCCAGATAGACCCGACTCCCGTGATCGTCACCTCCAACACCAACATGTGCGCCGTGATTGACGGGAACT
CAACGACCTTCGAACACCAGCAGCCGTTGCAAGACCGGATGTTCAAATTTGAACTCACCCGCCGTCTGGA
TCATGACTTTGGGAAGGTCACCAAGCAGGAAGTCAAAGACTTTTTCCGGTGGGCAAAGGATCACGTGGTT
GAGGTGGAGCATGAATTCTACGTCAAAAAGGGTGGAGCCAAGAAAAGACCCGCCCCCAGTGACGCAGATA
TAAGTGAGCCCAAACGGGTGCGCGAGTCAGTTGCGCAGCCATCGACGTCAGACGCGGAAGCTTCGATCAA
CTACGCAGACAGGTACCAAAACAAATGTTCTCGTCACGTGGGCATGAATCTGATGCTGTTTCCCTGCAGA
CAATGCGAGAGAATGAATCAGAATTCAAATATCTGCTTCACTCACGGACAGAAAGACTGTTTAGAGTGCT
TTCCCGTGTCAGAATCTCAACCCGTTTCTGTCGTCAAAAAGGCGTATCAGAAACTGTGCTACATTCATCA
TATCATGGGAAAGGTGCCAGACGCTTGCACTGCCTGCGATCTGGTCAATGTGGATTTGGATGACTGCATC
TTTGAACAATAAATGATTTAAATCAGGTATGGCTGCCGATGGTTATCTTCCAGATTGGCTCGAGGACAAC
CTCTCTGAGGGCATTCGCGAGTGGTGGGACCTGAAACCTGGAGCCCCGAAACCCAAAGCCAACCAGCAAA
AGCAGGACAACGGCCGGGGTCTGGTGCTTCCTGGCTACAAGTACCTCGGACCCTTCAACGGACTCGACAA
GGGGGAGCCCGTCAACGCGGCGGACGCAGCGGCCCTCGAGCACGACAAGGCCTACGACCAGCAGCTCAAA
GCGGGTGACAATCCGTACCTGCGGTATAACCACGCCGACGCCGAGTTTCAGGAGCGTCTGCAAGAAGATA
CGTCATTTGGGGGCAACCTCGGGCGAGCAGTCTTCCAGGCCAAGAAGCGGGTTCTCGAACCTCTCGGTCT
GGTTGAGGAAGGCGCTAAGACGGCTCCTGCAAAGAAGAGACCGGTAGAGCCGTCACCTCAGCGTTCCCCC
GACTCCTCCACGGGCATCGGCAAGAAAGGCCAGCAGCCCGCCAGAAAGAGACTCAATTTCGGTCAGACTG
GCGACTCAGAGTCAGTCCCCGACCCTCAACCTCTCGGAGAACCTCCAGCAGCGCCCTCTAGTGTGGGATC
TGGTACAGTGGCTGCAGGCGGTGGCGCACCAATGGCAGACAATAACGAAGGTGCCGACGGAGTGGGTAAT
GCCTCAGGAAATTGGCATTGCGATTCCACATGGCTGGGCGACAGAGTCATTACCACCAGCACCCGAACCT
GGGCCCTGCCCACCTACAACAACCACCTCTACAAGCAAATCTCCAGTGAAACTGCAGGTAGTACCAACGA
CAACACCTACTTCGGCTACAGCACCCCCTGGGGGTATTTTGACTTTAACAGATTCCACTGCCACTTCTCA
CCACGTGACTGGCAGCGACTCATCAACAACAACTGGGGATTCCGGCCCAAGAAGCTGCGGTTCAAGCTCT
TCAACATCCAGGTCAAGGAGGTCACGACGAATGACGGCGTTACGACCATCGCTAATAACCTTACCAGCAC
GATTCAGGTATTCTCGGACTCGGAATACCAGCTGCCGTACGTCCTCGGCTCTGCGCACCAGGGCTGCCTG
CCTCCGTTCCCGGCGGACGTCTTCATGATTCCTCAGTACGGCTACCTGACTCTCAACAATGGCAGTCAGT
CTGTGGGACGTTCCTCCTTCTACTGCCTGGAGTACTTCCCCTCTCAGATGCTGAGAACGGGCAACAACTT
TGAGTTCAGCTACAGCTTCGAGGACGTGCCTTTCCACAGCAGCTACGCACACAGCCAGAGCCTGGACCGG
CTGATGAATCCCCTCATCGACCAGTACTTGTACTACCTGGCCAGAACACAGAGTAACCCAGGAGGCACAG
CTGGCAATCGGGAACTGCAGTTTTACCAGGGCGGGCCTTCAACTATGGCCGAACAAGCCAAGAATTGGTT
ACCTGGACCTTGCTTCCGGCAACAAAGAGTCTCCAAAACGCTGGATCAAAACAACAACAGCAACTTTGCT
TGGACTGGTGCCACCAAATATCACCTGAACGGCAGAAACTCGTTGGTTAATCCCGGCGTCGCCATGGCAA
CTCACAAGGACGACGAGGACCGCTTTTTCCCATCCAGCGGAGTCCTGATTTTTGGAAAAACTGGAGCAAC
TAACAAAACTACATTGGAAAATGTGTTAATGACAAATGAAGAAGAAATTCGTCCTACTAATCCTGTAGCC
ACGGAAGAATACGGGATAGTCAGCAGCAACTTACAAGCGGCTAATACTGCAGCCCAGACACAAGTTGTCA
ACAACCAGGGAGCCTTACCTGGCATGGTCTGGCAGAACCGGGACGTGTACCTGCAGGGTCCCATCTGGGC
CAAGATTCCTCACACGGATGGCAACTTTCACCCGTCTCCTTTGATGGGCGGCTTTGGACTTAAACATCCG
CCTCCTCAGATCCTGATCAAGAACACTCCCGTTCCCGCTAATCCTCCGGAGGTGTTTACTCCTGCCAAGT
TTGCTTCGTTCATCACACAGTACAGCACCGGACAAGTCAGCGTGGAAATCGAGTGGGAGCTGCAGAAGGA
AAACAGCAAGCGCTGGAACCCGGAGATTCAGTACACCTCCAACTTTGAAAAGCAGACTGGTGTGGACTTT
GCCGTTGACAGCCAGGGTGTTTACTCTGAGCCTCGCCCTATTGGCACTCGTTACCTCACCCGTAATCTGT
AATTGCATGTTAATCAATAAACCGGTTGATTCGTTTCAGTTGAACTTTGGTCTCTGCGAAGGGCGAATTC
GTTTAAACCTGCAGGACTAGAGGTCCTGTATTAGAGGTCACGTGAGTGTTTTGCGACATTTTGCGACACC
ATGTGGTCACGCTGGGTATTTAAGCCCGAGTGAGCACGCAGGGTCTCCATTTTGAAGCGGGAGGTTTGAA
CGCGCAGCCGCCAAGCCGAATTCTGCAGATATCCATCACACTGGCGGCCGCTCGACTAGAGCGGCCGCCA
CCGCGGTGGAGCTCCAGCTTTTGTTCCCTTTAGTGAGGGTTAATTGCGCGCTTGGCGTAATCATGGTCAT
AGCTGTTTCCTGTGTGAAATTGTTATCCGCTCACAATTCCACACAACATACGAGCCGGAAGCATAAAGTG
TAAAGCCTGGGGTGCCTAATGAGTGAGCTAACTCACATTAATTGCGTTGCGCTCACTGCCCGCTTTCCAG
TCGGGAAACCTGTCGTGCCAGCTGCATTAATGAATCGGCCAACGCGCGGGGAGAGGCGGTTTGCGTATTG
GGCGCTCTTCCGCTTCCTCGCTCACTGACTCGCTGCGCTCGGTCGTTCGGCTGCGGCGAGCGGTATCAGC
TCACTCAAAGGCGGTAATACGGTTATCCACAGAATCAGGGGATAACGCAGGAAAGAACATGTGAGCAAAA
GGCCAGCAAAAGGCCAGGAACCGTAAAAAGGCCGCGTTGCTGGCGTTTTTCCATAGGCTCCGCCCCCCTG
ACGAGCATCACAAAAATCGACGCTCAAGTCAGAGGTGGCGAAACCCGACAGGACTATAAAGATACCAGGC
GTTTCCCCCTGGAAGCTCCCTCGTGCGCTCTCCTGTTCCGACCCTGCCGCTTACCGGATACCTGTCCGCC
TTTCTCCCTTCGGGAAGCGTGGCGCTTTCTCATAGCTCACGCTGTAGGTATCTCAGTTCGGTGTAGGTCG
TTCGCTCCAAGCTGGGCTGTGTGCACGAACCCCCCGTTCAGCCCGACCGCTGCGCCTTATCCGGTAACTA
TCGTCTTGAGTCCAACCCGGTAAGACACGACTTATCGCCACTGGCAGCAGCCACTGGTAACAGGATTAGC
AGAGCGAGGTATGTAGGCGGTGCTACAGAGTTCTTGAAGTGGTGGCCTAACTACGGCTACACTAGAAGAA
CAGTATTTGGTATCTGCGCTCTGCTGAAGCCAGTTACCTTCGGAAAAAGAGTTGGTAGCTCTTGATCCGG
CAAACAAACCACCGCTGGTAGCGGTGGTTTTTTTGTTTGCAAGCAGCAGATTACGCGCAGAAAAAAAGGA
TCTCAAGAAGATCCTTTGATCTTTTCTACGGGGTCTGACGCTCAGTGGAACGAAAACTCACGTTAAGGGA
TTTTGGTCATGAGATTATCAAAAAGGATCTTCACCTAGATCCTTTTAAATTAAAAATGAAGTTTTAAATC
AATCTAAAGTATATATGAGTAAACTTGGTCTGACAGTTACCAATGCTTAATCAGTGAGGCACCTATCTCA
GCGATCTGTCTATTTCGTTCATCCATAGTTGCCTGACTCCCCGTCGTGTAGATAACTACGATACGGGAGG
GCTTACCATCTGGCCCCAGTGCTGCAATGATACCGCGAGACCCACGCTCACCGGCTCCAGATTTATCAGC
AATAAACCAGCCAGCCGGAAGGGCCGAGCGCAGAAGTGGTCCTGCAACTTTATCCGCCTCCATCCAGTCT
ATTAATTGTTGCCGGGAAGCTAGAGTAAGTAGTTCGCCAGTTAATAGTTTGCGCAACGTTGTTGCCATTG
CTACAGGCATCGTGGTGTCACGCTCGTCGTTTGGTATGGCTTCATTCAGCTCCGGTTCCCAACGATCAAG
GCGAGTTACATGATCCCCCATGTTGTGCAAAAAAGCGGTTAGCTCCTTCGGTCCTCCGATCGTTGTCAGA
AGTAAGTTGGCCGCAGTGTTATCACTCATGGTTATGGCAGCACTGCATAATTCTCTTACTGTCATGCCAT
CCGTAAGATGCTTTTCTGTGACTGGTGAGTACTCAACCAAGTCATTCTGAGAATAGTGTATGCGGCGACC
GAGTTGCTCTTGCCCGGCGTCAATACGGGATAATACCGCGCCACATAGCAGAACTTTAAAAGTGCTCATC
ATTGGAAAACGTTCTTCGGGGCGAAAACTCTCAAGGATCTTACCGCTGTTGAGATCCAGTTCGATGTAAC
CCACTCGTGCACCCAACTGATCTTCAGCATCTTTTACTTTCACCAGCGTTTCTGGGTGAGCAAAAACAGG
AAGGCAAAATGCCGCAAAAAAGGGAATAAGGGCGACACGGAAATGTTGAATACTCATACTCTTCCTTTTT
CAATATTATTGAAGCATTTATCAGGGTTATTGTCTCATGAGCGGATACATATTTGAATGTATTTAGAAAA
ATAAACAAATAGGGGTTCCGCGCACATTTCCCCGAAAAGTGCCACCTAAATTGTAAGCGTTAATATTTTG
TTAAAATTCGCGTTAAATTTTTGTTAAATCAGCTCATTTTTTAACCAATAGGCCGAAATCGGCAAAATCC
CTTATAAATCAAAAGAATAGACCGAGATAGGGT
[37 nt withheld, positions 6894-6930]
AAAGAACGTGGACTCCAACGTCAAAGG
[49 nt withheld, positions 6958-7006]
T
[91 nt withheld, positions 7008-7098]
G
[124 nt withheld, positions 7100-7223]
CCCATTCGCCATTCAGGCTGCGCAACTGTTGGGAAGGGCGATCGGTGCGGGCCTCTTCGCTATTACGCCA
GCTGGCGAAAGGGGGATGTGCTGCAAGGCGATTAAGTTGG
Features (pLannotate 1.2.2; 14 found; start..end, strand, type, name):
     58..76      +  promoter       T7 promoter: promoter for bacteriophage T7 RNA polymerase
    849..2039    +  CDS            Rep52: REP52_AAV2S - Experimental evidence at protein level: Swiss-Prot protein existence level 1. Plays a critical role during packaging of viral DNA into empty capsids, where they are thought to be part of the packaging motor complex. The single stranded genomic DNA is packaged in a 3' to 5' direction and requires the association between viral DNA and Rep40. Regulates host PKA activity by interacting with host PRKX as a mechanism to interfere with helper virus propagation and to promote its own replication. From Adeno-associated virus 2 (isolate Srivastava/1982) (AAV-2).
   2059..4269    +  CDS            VP1: CAPSD_AAV2S - Experimental evidence at protein level: Swiss-Prot protein existence level 1. Capsid protein self-assembles to form an icosahedral capsid with a T=1 symmetry, about 22 nm in diameter, and consisting of 60 copies of three size variants of the capsid protein VP1, VP2 and VP3 which differ in their N-terminus. The capsid encapsulates the genomic ssDNA. Binds to host cell heparan sulfate and uses host ITGA5-ITGB1 as coreceptor on the cell surface to provide virion attachment to target cell. This attachment induces virion internalization predominantly through clathrin-dependent endocyt
   4536..4564    -  misc_feature   MCS (fragment): pBluescript multiple cloning site
   4577..4595    -  promoter       T3 promoter: promoter for bacteriophage T3 RNA polymerase
   4640..4656    -  protein_bind   lac operator: The lac repressor binds to the lac operator to inhibit transcription in E. coli. This inhibition can be relieved by adding lactose or isopropyl-β-D-thiogalactopyranoside (IPTG). lac repressor encoded by lacI
   4664..4694    -  promoter       lac promoter: promoter for the E. coli lac operon
   4709..4730    -  protein_bind   CAP binding site: CAP binding activates transcription in the presence of cAMP. E. coli catabolite activator protein
   4743..4835    -  CDS            lacI (fragment): lac repressor; lacI; The lac repressor binds to the lac operator to inhibit transcription in E. coli. This inhibition can be relieved by adding lactose or isopropyl-β-D-thiogalactopyranoside (IPTG).
   5018..5606    -  rep_origin     ori: high-copy-number ColE1/pMB1/pBR322/pUC origin of replication
   5777..6637    -  CDS            AmpR: β-lactamase; bla; confers resistance to ampicillin, carbenicillin, and related antibiotics
   6638..6742    -  promoter       AmpR promoter: bla
   6795..7223    -  rep_origin     f1 ori (sequence partly withheld): f1 bacteriophage origin of replication; arrow indicates direction of (+) strand synthesis
   7228..50      -  CDS            lacZα (fragment) (across the origin): LacZα fragment of β-galactosidase; lacZ fragment
