[The description below was written by a language model from this plasmid's Addgene catalogue record and pLannotate feature annotations shown in this document.]
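Description:
pAAV2/7 is an AAV packaging (trans) plasmid of about 7.3 kb that supplies the viral Rep and Cap functions needed to produce recombinant adeno-associated virus with a serotype 7 capsid. The catalogue lists the backbone as unknown. However, the annotated features (flanking T7 and T3 promoters, a pBluescript multiple cloning site fragment, lac promoter/operator elements, a lacZα fragment and an f1 origin) are those of a pBluescript-type phagemid. It is propagated in E. coli through a high-copy ColE1/pUC-type origin and selected with ampicillin via the β-lactamase gene. The f1 origin is a standard phagemid element that allows single-stranded DNA production and plays no role in AAV packaging.

The insert is a hybrid Rep2/Cap7 cassette, with replication genes from AAV2 joined to the capsid gene of AAV7, and the record gives a truncated P5 promoter as the driver. The automated annotation marks a Rep52 reading frame followed directly by a VP1 capsid reading frame. The capsid label comes from similarity to the AAV2 reference protein, so the heparan-sulfate binding described in that annotation belongs to AAV2 and should not be assumed for the AAV7 capsid named in the catalogue. The large Rep proteins are not annotated separately, although unannotated sequence lies upstream of Rep52. No inverted terminal repeats are annotated, which fits a helper construct that provides proteins in trans and is not itself packaged.

In typical use, such a plasmid is co-transfected into producer cells with an ITR-flanked transgene plasmid and adenoviral helper functions. The AAV2 Rep proteins replicate and package AAV2-ITR genomes into AAV7 capsids, giving pseudotyped AAV2/7 vectors.
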