Addgene plasmid #112863: pAAV2/7
Purpose: AAV packaging plasmid expressing Rep/Cap genes
Depositing lab: James M. Wilson. Depositing organization: University of Pennsylvania.
Backbone
  Vector backbone: unknown
  Vector type: AAV
Growth in bacteria
  Bacterial resistance: Ampicillin, 100 μg/mL
  Growth temperature: 37°C
  Growth strain: DH5alpha
  Copy number: Unknown
Gene/Insert
  Gene/Insert name: Rep2/Cap7
  Species: AAV
  Promoter: Truncated P5
  Cloning method: Unknown
  Sequencing primers: 5′ KS primer
Terms and licenses: Academic/Nonprofit Terms; Industry Terms: Not Available to Industry
How to cite: pAAV2/7 was a gift from James M. Wilson (Addgene plasmid # 112863 ; http://n2t.net/addgene:112863 ; RRID:Addgene_112863)
